Addgene plasmid #82367: pRSETB-ro3GFP
Purpose: Inducible expression of redox sensitive GFP in bacteria
Depositing lab: S. James Remington. Depositing organization: University of Oregon. Publication: Investigating mitochondrial redox potential with redox-sensitive green fluorescent protein indicators. Hanson GT, Aggeler R, Oglesbee D, Cannon M, Capaldi RA, Tsien RY, Remington SJ. J Biol Chem. 2004 Mar 26;279(13):13044-53. Epub 2004 Jan 13. 10.1074/jbc.M312846200 PubMed 14722062.
Backbone
  Vector backbone: pRSETB
  Backbone manufacturer: Invitrogen
  Backbone size w/o insert (bp): 2900
  Vector type: Bacterial Expression
Growth in bacteria
  Bacterial resistance: Ampicillin, 100 μg/mL
  Growth temperature: 37°C
  Growth strain: DH5alpha
  Copy number: High Copy
Gene/Insert
  Gene/Insert name: ro3GFP
  Species: jellyfish
  Insert size (bp): 714
  Mutation: C48S/Q80R/N149C/S202C
  Promoter: T7
  Tag / fusion protein: 6xHIS (N terminal on backbone)
  Cloning method: Restriction Enzyme; 5′ cloning site BamHI (not destroyed); 3′ cloning site BamHI (not destroyed)
  Sequencing primers: 5′ T7; 3′ T7 terminal
Resource information
  A portion of this plasmid was derived from a plasmid made by: Roger Tsien, UCSD
Terms and licenses: Academic/Nonprofit Terms; Industry Terms: Not Available to Industry
How to cite: pRSETB-ro3GFP was a gift from S. James Remington (Addgene plasmid # 82367 ; http://n2t.net/addgene:82367 ; RRID:Addgene_82367)
