[The description below was written by a language model from this plasmid's Addgene catalogue record and pLannotate feature annotations shown in this document.]
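Description:
pRSETB-ro3GFP is a bacterial expression plasmid built on the Invitrogen pRSETB backbone, carrying a redox-sensitive variant of Aequorea victoria (jellyfish) green fluorescent protein. The sequenced plasmid is about 3.6 kb. It is maintained at high copy in E. coli through a ColE1/pUC-type origin and selected with ampicillin via the β-lactamase gene and its own promoter. An f1 phage origin is also present, which can permit single-stranded DNA production with helper phage. Short annotated fragments of lacZα, lacI and a gene 10B-derived solubility tag appear to be backbone remnants rather than functional elements.

The roughly 714 bp ro3GFP insert sits between BamHI sites, downstream of a T7 promoter and the efficient T7 gene 10 ribosome binding site, and is followed by a T7 terminator. The backbone supplies an N-terminal leader consisting of a 6xHis tag (detected by the annotation software as a fragment of a composite His-containing tag), the T7 gene 10 leader peptide, and the Xpress epitope with its enterokinase cleavage site. This allows metal-affinity purification, antibody detection and tag removal. The GFP carries the substitutions C48S, Q80R, N149C and S202C. The two introduced cysteines at positions 149 and 202 are presumably the redox-responsive pair, able to form a reversible disulfide that alters fluorescence, as in other redox-sensitive GFP designs.

Transcription depends on T7 RNA polymerase, so inducible expression requires a host strain that supplies the polymerase under inducible control. The plasmid has no intact lac repressor gene, and no lac operator is annotated. The construct is intended for producing recombinant redox-sensitive GFP in bacteria, and the associated work used such indicators to investigate mitochondrial redox potential.
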