Features (pLannotate 1.2.2; 14 found; start..end, strand, type, name):
     20..38      +  promoter       T7 promoter: promoter for bacteriophage T7 RNA polymerase
     70..92      +  RBS            RBS: efficient ribosome binding site from bacteriophage T7 gene 10 (Olins and Rangwala, 1989)
    112..132     +  CDS            capTEV™ (fragment): composite tag for in vivo biotinylation, TEV protease cleavage, and 6xHis tagging
    133..165     +  CDS            T7 tag (gene 10 leader): leader peptide from bacteriophage T7 gene 10 promotes efficient translation in E. coli
    169..192     +  CDS            Xpress™ tag: Xpress™ epitope tag, including an enterokinase recognition and cleavage site
    211..926     +  CDS            GFP (fragment): Aequoria victoria green fluorescent protein
    984..1033    +  CDS            SET1 (fragment): solubility-enhancement tag derived from T7 phage gene 10B
   1041..1088    +  terminator     T7 terminator: transcription terminator for bacteriophage T7 RNA polymerase
   1114..1180    +  CDS            lacZα (fragment): LacZα fragment of β-galactosidase; lacZ fragment
   1185..1613    +  rep_origin     f1 ori (sequence partly withheld): f1 bacteriophage origin of replication; arrow indicates direction of (+) strand synthesis
   1666..1770    +  promoter       AmpR promoter: bla
   1771..2631    +  CDS            AmpR: β-lactamase; bla; confers resistance to ampicillin, carbenicillin, and related antibiotics
   2802..3390    +  rep_origin     ori: high-copy-number ColE1/pMB1/pBR322/pUC origin of replication
   3573..3626    +  CDS            lacI (fragment): lac repressor; lacI; The lac repressor binds to the lac operator to inhibit transcription in E. coli. This inhibition can be relieved by adding lactose or isopropyl-β-D-thiogalactopyranoside (IPTG).
>Addgene plasmid #82367 | pRSETB-ro3GFP | addgene full sequence | sequence record 161665 | Addgene NGS result
GATCTCGATCCCGCGAAATTAATACGACTCACTATAGGGAGACCACAACGGTTTCCCTCTAGAAATAATT
TTGTTTAACTTTAAGAAGGAGATATACATATGCGGGGTTCTCATCATCATCATCATCATGGTATGGCTAG
CATGACTGGTGGACAGCAAATGGGTCGGGATCTGTACGACGATGACGATAAGGATCCCCCCGCTGAATTC
ATGAGTAAAGGAGAAGAACTTTTCACTGGAGTTGTCCCAATTCTTGTTGAATTAGATGGTGATGTTAATG
GGCACAAATTTTCTGTCAGTGGAGAGGGTGAAGGTGATGCAACATACGGAAAACTTACCCTTAAATTTAT
TTCCACTACTGGAAAACTACCTGTTCCATGGCCAACACTTGTCACTACTTTCAGTTATGGTGTTCAATGC
TTTTCAAGATACCCAGATCATATGAAACGGCATGACTTTTTCAAGAGTGCCATGCCCGAAGGTTATGTAC
AGGAAAGAACTATATTTTTCAAAGATGACGGGAACTACAAGACACGTGCTGAAGTCAAGTTTGAAGGTGA
TACCCTTGTTAATAGAATCGAGTTAAAAGGTATTGATTTTAAAGAAGATGGAAACATTCTTGGACACAAA
TTGGAATACAACTATAACTCACACTGTGTATACATCATGGCAGACAAACAAAAGAATGGAATCAAAGTTA
ACTTCAAAATTAGACACAACATTGAAGATGGAAGCGTTCAACTAGCAGACCATTATCAACAAAATACTCC
AATTGGCGATGGCCCTGTCCTTTTACCAGACAACCATTACCTGTGCACACAATCTGCCCTTTCGAAAGAT
CCCAACGAAAAGAGAGACCACATGGTCCTTCTTGAGTTTGTAACAGCTGCTGGGATTACACATGGCATGG
ATGAACTATACAAATAATAAGGATCCGAGCTCGAGATCTGCAGCTGGTACCATGGAATTCGAAGCTTGAT
CCGGCTGCTAACAAAGCCCGAAAGGAAGCTGAGTTGGCTGCTGCCACCGCTGAGCAATAACTAGCATAAC
CCCTTGGGGCCTCTAAACGGGTCTTGAGGGGTTTTTTGCTGAAAGGAGGAACTATATCCGGATCTGGCGT
AATAGCGAAGAGGCCCGCACCGATCGCCCTTCCCAACAGTTGCGCAGCCTGAATGGCGAATGGG
[124 nt withheld, positions 1185-1308]
C
[91 nt withheld, positions 1310-1400]
A
[49 nt withheld, positions 1402-1450]
CCTTTGACGTTGGAGTCCACGTTCTTT
[37 nt withheld, positions 1478-1514]
ACCCTATCTCGGTCTATTCTTTTGATTTATAAGGGATTTTGCCGATTTCGGCCTATTGGTTAAAAAATGA
GCTGATTTAACAAAAATTTAACGCGAATTTTAACAAAATATTAACGCTTACAATTTAGGTGGCACTTTTC
GGGGAAATGTGCGCGGAACCCCTATTTGTTTATTTTTCTAAATACATTCAAATATGTATCCGCTCATGAG
ACAATAACCCTGATAAATGCTTCAATAATATTGAAAAAGGAAGAGTATGAGTATTCAACATTTCCGTGTC
GCCCTTATTCCCTTTTTTGCGGCATTTTGCCTTCCTGTTTTTGCTCACCCAGAAACGCTGGTGAAAGTAA
AAGATGCTGAAGATCAGTTGGGTGCACGAGTGGGTTACATCGAACTGGATCTCAACAGCGGTAAGATCCT
TGAGAGTTTTCGCCCCAAAGAACGTTTTCCAATGATGAGCACTTTTAAAGTTCTGCTATGTGGCGCGGTA
TTATCCCGTATTGACGCCGGGCAAGAGCAACTCGGTCGCCGCATACACTATTCTCAGAATGACTTGGTTG
AGTACTCACCAGTCACAGAAAAGCATCTTACGGATGGCATGACAGTAAGAGAATTATGCAGTGCTGCCAT
AACCATGAGTGATAACACTGCGGCCAACTTACTTCTGACAACGATCGGAGGACCGAAGGAGCTAACCGCT
TTTTTGCACAACATGGGGGATCATGTAACTCGCCTTGATCGTTGGGAACCGGAGCTGAATGAAGCCATAC
CAAACGACGAGCGTGACACCACGATGCCTGTAGCAATGGCAACAACGTTGCGCAAACTATTAACTGGCGA
ACTACTTACTCTAGCTTCCCGGCAACAATTAATAGACTGGATGGAGGCGGATAAAGTTGCAGGACCACTT
CTGCGCTCGGCCCTTCCGGCTGGCTGGTTTATTGCTGATAAATCTGGAGCCGGTGAGCGTGGGTCTCGCG
GTATCATTGCAGCACTGGGGCCAGATGGTAAGCCCTCCCGTATCGTAGTTATCTACACGACGGGGAGTCA
GGCAACTATGGATGAACGAAATAGACAGATCGCTGAGATAGGTGCCTCACTGATTAAGCATTGGTAACTG
TCAGACCAAGTTTACTCATATATACTTTAGATTGATTTAAAACTTCATTTTTAATTTAAAAGGATCTAGG
TGAAGATCCTTTTTGATAATCTCATGACCAAAATCCCTTAACGTGAGTTTTCGTTCCACTGAGCGTCAGA
CCCCGTAGAAAAGATCAAAGGATCTTCTTGAGATCCTTTTTTTCTGCGCGTAATCTGCTGCTTGCAAACA
AAAAAACCACCGCTACCAGCGGTGGTTTGTTTGCCGGATCAAGAGCTACCAACTCTTTTTCCGAAGGTAA
CTGGCTTCAGCAGAGCGCAGATACCAAATACTGTTCTTCTAGTGTAGCCGTAGTTAGGCCACCACTTCAA
GAACTCTGTAGCACCGCCTACATACCTCGCTCTGCTAATCCTGTTACCAGTGGCTGCTGCCAGTGGCGAT
AAGTCGTGTCTTACCGGGTTGGACTCAAGACGATAGTTACCGGATAAGGCGCAGCGGTCGGGCTGAACGG
GGGGTTCGTGCACACAGCCCAGCTTGGAGCGAACGACCTACACCGAACTGAGATACCTACAGCGTGAGCT
ATGAGAAAGCGCCACGCTTCCCGAAGGGAGAAAGGCGGACAGGTATCCGGTAAGCGGCAGGGTCGGAACA
GGAGAGCGCACGAGGGAGCTTCCAGGGGGAAACGCCTGGTATCTTTATAGTCCTGTCGGGTTTCGCCACC
TCTGACTTGAGCGTCGATTTTTGTGATGCTCGTCAGGGGGGCGGAGCCTATGGAAAAACGCCAGCAACGC
GGCCTTTTTACGGTTCCTGGCCTTTTGCTGGCCTTTTGCTCACATGTTCTTTCCTGCGTTATCCCCTGAT
TCTGTGGATAACCGTATTACCGCCTTTGAGTGAGCTGATACCGCTCGCCGCAGCCGAACGACCGAGCGCA
GCGAGTCAGTGAGCGAGGAAGCGGAAGAGCGCCCAATACGCAAACCGCCTCTCCCCGCGCGTTGGCCGAT
TCATTAATGCAG
