>Addgene plasmid #82367 | pRSETB-ro3GFP | depositor partial sequence | sequence record 155949 | ro3
ATGCGGGGTTCTCATCATCATCATCATCATGGTATGGCTAGCATGACTGGTGGACAGCAAATGGGTCGGG
ATCTGTACGACGATGACGATAAGGATCCCCCCGCTGAATTCATGAGTAAAGGAGAAGAACTTTTCACTGG
AGTTGTCCCAATTCTTGTTGAATTAGATGGTGATGTTAATGGGCACAAATTTTCTGTCAGTGGAGAGGGT
GAAGGTGATGCAACATACGGAAAACTTACCCTTAAATTTATTTCCACTACTGGAAAACTACCTGTTCCAT
GGCCAACACTTGTCACTACTTTCAGTTATGGTGTTCAATGCTTTTCAAGATACCCAGATCATATGAAACG
GCATGACTTTTTCAAGAGTGCCATGCCCGAAGGTTATGTACAGGAAAGAACTATATTTTTCAAAGATGAC
GGGAACTACAAGACACGTGCTGAAGTCAAGTTTGAAGGTGATACCCTTGTTAATAGAATCGAGTTAAAAG
GTATTGATTTTAAAGAAGATGGAAACATTCTTGGACACAAATTGGAATACAACTATAACTCACACTGTGT
ATACATCATGGCAGACAAACAAAAGAATGGAATCAAAGTTAACTTCAAAATTAGACACAACATTGAAGAT
GGAAGCGTTCAACTAGCAGACCATTATCAACAAAATACTCCAATTGGCGATGGCCCTGTCCTTTTACCAG
ACAACCATTACCTGTGCACACAATCTGCCCTTTCGAAAGATCCCAACGAAAAGAGAGACCACATGGTCCT
TCTTGAGTTTGTAACAGCTGCTGGGATTACACATGGCATGGATGAACTATACAAATAA
