>Addgene plasmid #82367 | pRSETB-ro3GFP | addgene partial sequence | sequence record 159579 | T7 5'-TAATACGACTCACTATAGGG-3'
AGAAGGAGATATACATATGCGGGGTTCTCATCATCATCATCATCATGGTATGGCTAGCATGACTGGTGGA
CAGCAAATGGGTCGGGATCTGTACGACGATGACGATAAGGATCCCCCCGCTGAATTCATGAGTAAAGGAG
AAGAACTTTTCACTGGAGTTGTCCCAATTCTTGTTGAATTAGATGGTGATGTTAATGGGCACAAATTTTC
TGTCAGTGGAGAGGGTGAAGGTGATGCAACATACGGAAAACTTACCCTTAAATTTATTTCCACTACTGGA
AAACTACCTGTTCCATGGCCAACACTTGTCACTACTTTCAGTTATGGTGTTCAATGCTTTTCAAGATACC
CAGATCATATGAAACGGCATGACTTTTTCAAGAGTGCCATGCCCGAAGGTTATGTACAGGAAAGAACTAT
ATTTTTCAAAGATGACGGGAACTACAAGACACGTGCTGAAGTCAAGTTTGAAGGTGATACCCTTGTTAAT
AGAATCGAGTTAAAAGGTATTGATTTTAAAGAAGATGGAAACATTCTTGGACACAAATTGGAATACAACT
ATAACTCACACTGTGTATACATCATGGCAGACAAACAAAAGAATGGAATCAAAGTTAACTTCA
