>Addgene plasmid #82367 | pRSETB-ro3GFP | addgene partial sequence | sequence record 159580 | T7term 5'-GCTAGTTATTGCTCAGCGG-3'
GGCTTTGTTAGCAGCCGGATCAAGCTTCGAATTCCATGGTACCAGCTGCAGATCTCGAGCTCGGATCCTT
ATTATTTGTATAGTTCATCCATGCCATGTGTAATCCCAGCAGCTGTTACAAACTCAAGAAGGACCATGTG
GTCTCTCTTTTCGTTGGGATCTTTCGAAAGGGCAGATTGTGTGCACAGGTAATGGTTGTCTGGTAAAAGG
ACAGGGCCATCGCCAATTGGAGTATTTTGTTGATAATGGTCTGCTAGTTGAACGCTTCCATCTTCAATGT
TGTGTCTAATTTTGAAGTTAACTTTGATTCCATTCTTTTGTTTGTCTGCCATGATGTATACACAGTGTGA
GTTATAGTTGTATTCCAATTTGTGTCCAAGAATGTTTCCATCTTCTTTAAAATCAATACCTTTTAACTCG
ATTCTATTAACAAGGGTATCACCTTCAAACTTGACTTCAGCACGTGTCTTGTAGTTCCCGTCATCTTTGA
AAAATATAGTTCTTTCCTGTACATAACCTTCGGGCATGGCACTCTTGAAAAAGTCATGCCGTTTCATATG
ATCTGGGTATCTTGAAAAGCATTGAACACCATAACTGAAAGTAGTGACAAGTGTTGGCCATGGAACAGGT
AGTTTTCCAGTAGTGGAAATAAATTTAAGGGTAAGTTTTCCGTATGTTGCATCACCTTCACCCTCTCCAC
TGACAGAAAATTTGTGCCCATTAACATCACCATCTAATTCAACAAGAATTGGGACAACTCCAGTGAAAAG
TTCTTCTCCTTTACTCATGAATTCAGCGGGGGGATCCTTATCGTCATCGTCGTACAGATCCCGACCCATT
TGCTGTCCACCAGTCATGCTAGCCATACCATGATGATGATGATGATGAGA
